>Addgene plasmid #247409 | cwby0059 | addgene full sequence | sequence record 492933 | Addgene NGS Result
ACTCCTGCATTAGGAAGCAGCCCAGTAGTAGGTTGAGGCCGTTGAGCACCGCCGCCGCAAGGAATGGTGC
ATGCAAGGAGATGGCGCCCAACAGTCCCCCGGCCACGGGGCCTGCCACCATACCCACGCCGAAACAAGCG
CTCATGAGCCCGAAGTGGCGAGCCCGATCTTCCCCATCGGTGATGTCGGCGATATAGGCGCCAGCAACCG
CACCTGTGGCGCCGGTGATGCCGGCCACGATGCGTCCGGCGTAGAGGATCGAGATCGATCTCGATCCCGC
GAAATTAATACGACTCACTATAGGGGAATTGTGAGCGGATAACAATTCCCCTCTAGAAATAATTTTGTTT
AACTTTAAGAAGGAGATATACATATGGTGGATGAGAAAGAAGTGAAAGAACGCTTCGAAGAAATTGAAAG
CCGCCTGGAAGAACTGGAAAGCAAAGTTCGCGAAGTGGAAAAGAAAGTCGAGGAAGTGAAGAAAGAAAGC
GACGAAAAGATCGATCAGCTGAAAACCGAATTCGAAACCAAATACAACCAGATCAACAACGAAATCAACA
CCCTGAAGAACGGATCAGGAGGAGACCGGTAATAAAAAGCGTATTACAGTGACAGTTGACAGCGACAGCT
ATCAGTTGCTCAAGGCATATATGATGTCAATATCTCCGGTCTGGTATGCACAACCAAGAATGAAGCCCAT
GCAGTTTAAGGTTTACACCTATAAAAGAGAGAGCCGTTATCGTCTGTTTGTGGATGTACAGAGTGATATT
ATTGACACGCCCGGGCGACGGATGGTGATCCCCCTGGCCAGTGCACGTCTGCTGTCAGATAAAGTCTCCC
GTGAACTTTACCCGGTGGTGCATATCGGGGATGAAAGCTGGCGCATGATGACCACCGATATGGCCAGTGT
GCCGGTTTCCGTTATCGGGGAAGAAGTGGCTGATCTCAGCCACCGCGAAAATGACATCAAAAACGCCATT
AACCTGATGTTCTGGGGAATATGAACGGTCTCGTTCCCATCATTGGGGCAGCACCCACCACCACCACCAC
CACTAATGATAATGAGATCCGGCTGCTAACAAAGCCCGAAAGGAAGCTGAGTTGGCTGCTGCCACCGCTG
AGCAATAACTAGCATAACCCCTTGGGGCCTCTAAACGGGTCTTGAGGGGTTTTTTGCTGAAAGGAGGAAC
TATATCCGGATTGGCGAATGGG
[124 nt withheld, positions 1213-1336]
C
[91 nt withheld, positions 1338-1428]
A
[49 nt withheld, positions 1430-1478]
CCTTTGACGTTGGAGTCCACGTTCTTT
[37 nt withheld, positions 1506-1542]
ACCCTATCTCGGTCTATTCTTTTGATTTATAAGGGATTTTGCCGATTTCGGCCTATTGGTTAAAAAATGA
GCTGATTTAACAAAAATTTAACGCGAATTTTAACAAAATATTAACGCTTACAATTTAGGTGGCACTTTTC
GGGGAAATGTGCGCGGAACCCCTATTTGTTTATTTTTCTAAATACATTCAAATATGTATCCGCTCATGAA
TTAATTCTTAGAAAAACTCATCGAGCATCAAATGAAACTGCAATTTATTCATATCAGGATTATCAATACC
ATATTTTTGAAAAAGCCGTTTCTGTAATGAAGGAGAAAACTCACCGAGGCAGTTCCATAGGATGGCAAGA
TCCTGGTATCGGTCTGCGATTCCGACTCGTCCAACATCAATACAACCTATTAATTTCCCCTCGTCAAAAA
TAAGGTTATCAAGTGAGAAATCACCATGAGTGACGACTGAATCCGGTGAGAATGGCAAAAGTTTATGCAT
TTCTTTCCAGACTTGTTCAACAGGCCAGCCATTACGCTCGTCATCAAAATCACTCGCATCAACCAAACCG
TTATTCATTCGTGATTGCGCCTGAGCGAGACGAAATACGCGATCGCTGTTAAAAGGACAATTACAAACAG
GAATCGAATGCAACCGGCGCAGGAACACTGCCAGCGCATCAACAATATTTTCACCTGAATCAGGATATTC
TTCTAATACCTGGAATGCTGTTTTCCCGGGGATCGCAGTGGTGAGTAACCATGCATCATCAGGAGTACGG
ATAAAATGCTTGATGGTCGGAAGAGGCATAAATTCCGTCAGCCAGTTTAGTCTGACCATCTCATCTGTAA
CATCATTGGCAACGCTACCTTTGCCATGTTTCAGAAACAACTCTGGCGCATCGGGCTTCCCATACAATCG
ATAGATTGTCGCACCTGATTGCCCGACATTATCGCGAGCCCATTTATACCCATATAAATCAGCATCCATG
TTGGAATTTAATCGCGGCCTAGAGCAAGACGTTTCCCGTTGAATATGGCTCATAACACCCCTTGTATTAC
TGTTTATGTAAGCAGACAGTTTTATTGTTCATGACCAAAATCCCTTAACGTGAGTTTTCGTTCCACTGAG
CGTCAGACCCCGTAGAAAAGATCAAAGGATCTTCTTGAGATCCTTTTTTTCTGCGCGTAATCTGCTGCTT
GCAAACAAAAAAACCACCGCTACCAGCGGTGGTTTGTTTGCCGGATCAAGAGCTACCAACTCTTTTTCCG
AAGGTAACTGGCTTCAGCAGAGCGCAGATACCAAATACTGTCCTTCTAGTGTAGCCGTAGTTAGGCCACC
ACTTCAAGAACTCTGTAGCACCGCCTACATACCTCGCTCTGCTAATCCTGTTACCAGTGGCTGCTGCCAG
TGGCGATAAGTCGTGTCTTACCGGGTTGGACTCAAGACGATAGTTACCGGATAAGGCGCAGCGGTCGGGC
TGAACGGGGGGTTCGTGCACACAGCCCAGCTTGGAGCGAACGACCTACACCGAACTGAGATACCTACAGC
GTGAGCTATGAGAAAGCGCCACGCTTCCCGAAGGGAGAAAGGCGGACAGGTATCCGGTAAGCGGCAGGGT
CGGAACAGGAGAGCGCACGAGGGAGCTTCCAGGGGGAAACGCCTGGTATCTTTATAGTCCTGTCGGGTTT
CGCCACCTCTGACTTGAGCGTCGATTTTTGTGATGCTCGTCAGGGGGGCGGAGCCTATGGAAAAACGCCA
GCAACGCGGCCTTTTTACGGTTCCTGGCCTTTTGCTGGCCTTTTGCTCACATGTTCTTTCCTGCGTTATC
CCCTGATTCTGTGGATAACCGTATTACCGCCTTTGAGTGAGCTGATACCGCTCGCCGCAGCCGAACGACC
GAGCGCAGCGAGTCAGTGAGCGAGGAAGCGGAAGAGCGCCTGATGCGGTATTTTCTCCTTACGCATCTGT
GCGGTATTTCACACCGCAATGGTGCACTCTCAGTACAATCTGCTCTGATGCCGCATAGTTAAGCCAGTAT
ACACTCCGCTATCGCTACGTGACTGGGTCATGGCTGCGCCCCGACACCCGCCAACACCCGCTGACGCGCC
CTGACGGGCTTGTCTGCTCCCGGCATCCGCTTACAGACAAGCTGTGACCGTCTCCGGGAGCTGCATGTGT
CAGAGGTTTTCACCGTCATCACCGAAACGCGCGAGGCAGCTGCGGTAAAGCTCATCAGCGTGGTCGTGAA
GCGATTCACAGATGTCTGCCTGTTCATCCGCGTCCAGCTCGTTGAGTTTCTCCAGAAGCGTTAATGTCTG
GCTTCTGATAAAGCGGGCCATGTTAAGGGCGGTTTTTTCCTGTTTGGTCACTGATGCCTCCGTGTAAGGG
GGATTTCTGTTCATGGGGGTAATGATACCGATGAAACGAGAGAGGATGCTCACGATACGGGTTACTGATG
ATGAACATGCCCGGTTACTGGAACGTTGTGAGGGTAAACAACTGGCGGTATGGATGCGGCGGGACCAGAG
AAAAATCACTCAGGGTCAATGCCAGCGCTTCGTTAATACAGATGTAGGTGTTCCACAGGGTAGCCAGCAG
CATCCTGCGATGCAGATCCGGAACATAATGGTGCAGGGCGCTGACTTCCGCGTTTCCAGACTTTACGAAA
CACGGAAACCGAAGACCATTCATGTTGTTGCTCAGGTCGCAGACGTTTTGCAGCAGCAGTCGCTTCACGT
TCGCTCGCGTATCGGTGATTCATTCTGCTAACCAGTAAGGCAACCCCGCCAGCCTAGCCGGGTCCTCAAC
GACAGGAGCACGATCATGCGCACCCGTGGGGCCGCCATGCCGGCGATAATGGCCTGCTTCTCGCCGAAAC
GTTTGGTGGCGGGACCAGTGACGAAGGCTTGAGCGAGGGCGTGCAAGATTCCGAATACCGCAAGCGACAG
GCCGATCATCGTCGCGCTCCAGCGAAAGCGGTCCTCGCCGAAAATGACCCAGAGCGCTGCCGGCACCTGT
CCTACGAGTTGCATGATAAAGAAGACAGTCATAAGTGCGGCGACGATAGTCATGCCCCGCGCCCACCGGA
AGGAGCTGACTGGGTTGAAGGCTCTCAAGGGCATCGGTCGAGATCCCGGTGCCTAATGAGTGAGCTAACT
TACATTAATTGCGTTGCGCTCACTGCCCGCTTTCCAGTCGGGAAACCTGTCGTGCCAGCTGCATTAATGA
ATCGGCCAACGCGCGGGGAGAGGCGGTTTGCGTATTGGGCGCCAGGGTGGTTTTTCTTTTCACCAGTGAG
ACGGGCAACAGCTGATTGCCCTTCACCGCCTGGCCCTGAGAGAGTTGCAGCAAGCGGTCCACGCTGGTTT
GCCCCAGCAGGCGAAAATCCTGTTTGATGGTGGTTAACGGCGGGATATAACATGAGCTGTCTTCGGTATC
GTCGTATCCCACTACCGAGATGTCCGCACCAACGCGCAGCCCGGACTCGGTAATGGCGCGCATTGCGCCC
AGCGCCATCTGATCGTTGGCAACCAGCATCGCAGTGGGAACGATGCCCTCATTCAGCATTTGCATGGTTT
GTTGAAAACCGGACATGGCACTCCAGTCGCCTTCCCGTTCCGCTATCGGCTGAATTTGATTGCGAGTGAG
ATATTTATGCCAGCCAGCCAGACGCAGACGCGCCGAGACAGAACTTAATGGGCCCGCTAACAGCGCGATT
TGCTGGTGACCCAATGCGACCAGATGCTCCACGCCCAGTCGCGTACCGTCTTCATGGGAGAAAATAATAC
TGTTGATGGGTGTCTGGTCAGAGACATCAAGAAATAACGCCGGAACATTAGTGCAGGCAGCTTCCACAGC
AATGGCATCCTGGTCATCCAGCGGATAGTTAATGATCAGCCCACTGACGCGTTGCGCGAGAAGATTGTGC
ACCGCCGCTTTACAGGCTTCGACGCCGCTTCGTTCTACCATCGACACCACCACGCTGGCACCCAGTTGAT
CGGCGCGAGATTTAATCGCCGCGACAATTTGCGACGGCGCGTGCAGGGCCAGACTGGAGGTGGCAACGCC
AATCAGCAACGACTGTTTGCCCGCCAGTTGTTGTGCCACGCGGTTGGGAATGTAATTCAGCTCCGCCATC
GCCGCTTCCACTTTTTCCCGCGTTTTCGCAGAAACGTGGCTGGCCTGGTTCACCACGCGGGAAACGGTCT
GATAAGAGACACCGGCATACTCTGCGACATCGTATAACGTTACTGGTTTCACATTCACCACCCTGAATTG
ACTCTCTTCCGGGCGCTATCATGCCATACCGCGAAAGGTTTTGCGCCATTCGATGGTGTCCGGGATCTCG
ACGCTCTCCCTTATGCG
Features (pLannotate 1.2.2; 20 found; start..end, strand, type, name):
    286..304     +  promoter       T7 promoter: promoter for bacteriophage T7 RNA polymerase
    305..329     +  protein_bind   lac operator: The lac repressor binds to the lac operator to inhibit transcription in E. coli. This inhibition can be relieved by adding lactose or isopropyl-β-D-thiogalactopyranoside (IPTG). lac repressor encoded by lacI
    344..366     +  RBS            RBS: efficient ribosome binding site from bacteriophage T7 gene 10 (Olins and Rangwala, 1989)
    594..665     +  CDS            ccdA (fragment): CCDA_ECO57 - Also known as H, letA. Experimental evidence at protein level: Swiss-Prot protein existence level 1. Antitoxin component of a type II toxin-antitoxin (TA) system which inhibits the post-segregational killing (PSK) of plasmid-free cells, also referred to as a plasmid addiction system. Binds to and blocks the activity of CcdB; will also remove bound CcdB protein from the CcdB-GyrA complex by forming a CcdA-CcdB complex, a process termed rejuvenation. Functions as a transcriptional corepressor for the ccdAB operon, repression also requires CcdB (By similarity). From Escherichia coli
    699..1001    +  CDS            ccdB: CCDB_ECOLI - Also known as G, letB, letD. Experimental evidence at protein level: Swiss-Prot protein existence level 1. Toxic component of a type II toxin-antitoxin (TA) system, functioning in plasmid maintainence. Responsible for the post- segregational killing (PSK) of plasmid-free cells, also referred to as a plasmid addiction system. Half-life of over 2 hours. Cell killing by CcdB is accompanied by filamentation, defects in chromosome and plasmid segregation, defects in cell division, formation of anucleate cells, decreased DNA synthesis and plasmid loss. Interferes with the activity of DN
   1035..1053    +  CDS            9xHis (fragment): 9xHis affinity tag
   1072..1121    +  CDS            SET1 (fragment): solubility-enhancement tag derived from T7 phage gene 10B
   1129..1176    +  terminator     T7 terminator: transcription terminator for bacteriophage T7 RNA polymerase
   1213..1641    +  rep_origin     f1 ori (sequence partly withheld): f1 bacteriophage origin of replication; arrow indicates direction of (+) strand synthesis
   1694..1751    +  promoter       AmpR promoter (fragment): bla
   1760..2575    -  CDS            KanR: aminoglycoside phosphotransferase; aph(3')-Ia; confers resistance to kanamycin in bacteria or G418 (Geneticin®) in eukaryotes
   2697..3285    +  rep_origin     ori: high-copy-number ColE1/pMB1/pBR322/pUC origin of replication
   3471..3610    -  misc_feature   bom: basis of mobility region from pBR322
   3712..3903    -  CDS            rop: Rop protein, which maintains plasmids at low copy number; rop
   3920..4300    +  CDS            YPB1_ECOLX: Protein predicted: Swiss-Prot protein existence level 4. From Escherichia coli.
   4372..4663    -  CDS            TcR (fragment): tetracycline efflux protein; tet; confers resistance to tetracycline
   4678..4699    -  protein_bind   CAP binding site: CAP binding activates transcription in the presence of cAMP. E. coli catabolite activator protein
   4712..5794    -  CDS            lacI: lac repressor; lacI; The lac repressor binds to the lac operator to inhibit transcription in E. coli. This inhibition can be relieved by adding lactose or isopropyl-β-D-thiogalactopyranoside (IPTG).
   5795..5872    -  promoter       lacI promoter: lacI
   5880..260     -  CDS            TcR (fragment) (across the origin): tetracycline efflux protein; tet; confers resistance to tetracycline
