[The description below was written by a language model from this plasmid's Addgene catalogue record and pLannotate feature annotations shown in this document.]
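Description:
cwby0059 is a 5,899 bp bacterial expression plasmid built on the pET29 backbone, and it appears to serve as a Golden Gate entry (destination) vector rather than a vector for producing a protein of interest in its deposited form. It is selected with kanamycin through an aph(3')-Ia KanR gene and replicates from a ColE1/pMB1-type origin accompanied by the pBR322 bom site and the rop gene, which moderates copy number; the record lists copy number as unknown. An f1 origin is also present, along with short tetracycline-resistance gene fragments and a predicted ORF that are remnants of the pBR322 lineage and are not functional markers.

The expression region follows the standard pET layout: a T7 promoter with an adjacent lac operator, the T7 gene 10 ribosome binding site, and a T7 terminator, with a plasmid-borne lacI gene under its own promoter providing repression that IPTG relieves. Between the RBS and terminator sits the listed insert, a ccdB cassette consisting of the complete ccdB toxin coding sequence preceded by a short ccdA fragment. CcdB poisons DNA gyrase and kills ordinary E. coli. In Golden Gate cloning such a cassette usually acts as a counter-selectable stuffer, so that only clones in which an incoming gene has replaced it survive; the record does not state which Type IIS enzyme or overhangs are used. Downstream of the cassette are a polyhistidine-tag segment and a sequence annotated as a fragment of the SET1 solubility tag. This suggests inserted designs would acquire a C-terminal His tag for purification, although the reading-frame relationship is not given. The associated publication concerns scaling up experimental characterization of designed proteins, which fits a role in high-throughput cloning and T7-driven expression.
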