Addgene plasmid #247409: cwby0059
Depositing lab: David Baker. Publication: Accelerating protein design by scaling experimental characterization. Qian J, Milles LF, Wicky BIM, Ragotte RJ, Motmaen A, Borst AJ, Skotheim R, Ols S, Coventry B, Li X, Kibler RD, Goreshnik I, Exposit M, Lore K, Stewart L, Baker D. Nat Commun. 2026 Aug 20;17(1):9945. doi: 10.1038/s41467-026-76740-9. PubMed 42754580.
Backbone
  Vector backbone: pET29
  Vector type: Bacterial Expression
Growth in bacteria
  Bacterial resistance: Kanamycin, 50 μg/mL
  Growth temperature: 37°C
  Growth strain: NEB Stable
  Copy number: Unknown
Gene/Insert
  Gene/Insert name: ccdb
  Species: Synthetic
  Promoter: T7
  Cloning method: Golden Gate
Terms and licenses: Academic/Nonprofit Terms; Industry Terms: Not Available to Industry
Depositor comments: Please visit https://doi.org/10.1101/2025.08.05.668824 for bioRxiv preprint.
How to cite: cwby0059 was a gift from David Baker (Addgene plasmid # 247409 ; http://n2t.net/addgene:247409 ; RRID:Addgene_247409)
